Addgene plasmid #51510: pLSLZ.D.R
Purpose: Single component LSL vector. Contains 2x35S:Zif268:FokI followed by the us:NPTII template. This sequence is between the LIR and SIR.
Depositing lab: Daniel Voytas. Depositing organization: University of Minnesota. Publication: DNA Replicons for Plant Genome Engineering. Baltes NJ, Gil-Humanes J, Cermak T, Atkins PA, Voytas DF. Plant Cell. 2014 Jan;26(1):151-63. doi: 10.1105/tpc.113.119792 PubMed 24443519.
Backbone
  Vector backbone: pCAMBIA1300
  Backbone size w/o insert (bp): 10531
  Total vector size (bp): 15212
  Modifications to backbone: cis-acting replicational elements from the bean yellow dwarf virus were added in an LIR-SIR-Rep/RepA-LIR orientation.
  Vector type: plant T-DNA plasmid
  Selectable markers: Hygromycin
Growth in bacteria
  Bacterial resistance: Kanamycin, 50 μg/mL
  Growth temperature: 37°C
  Growth strain: DH5alpha
  Copy number: High Copy
Gene/Insert 1
  Gene/Insert name: Zif268:FokI
  Species: fusion between human and bacterial genes
  Insert size (bp): 897
  Promoter: 2x35S
  Tag / fusion protein: NLS (N terminal on insert)
  Cloning method: Ligation Independent Cloning
  Sequencing primers: 5′ atggcttcctcccctccaaaga; 3′ ctattaaaagtttatctcac
Gene/Insert 2
  Gene/Insert name: us:NPTII repair template
  Insert size (bp): 2600
  Cloning method: Ligation Independent Cloning
  Sequencing primers: 5′ agcagtcttacttccatgatt; 3′ tcagaagaactcgtcaagaag
Resource information
  A portion of this plasmid was derived from a plasmid made by: Zif268:FokI and the us:NPTII repair template were amplified by PCR using p35SZ.D as a template.
Terms and licenses: Academic/Nonprofit Terms; Industry Terms: Not Available to Industry
How to cite: pLSLZ.D.R was a gift from Daniel Voytas (Addgene plasmid # 51510 ; http://n2t.net/addgene:51510 ; RRID:Addgene_51510)
