[The description below was written by a language model from this plasmid's Addgene catalogue record and pLannotate feature annotations shown in this document.]
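Description:
pLSLZ.D.R is a 15.2 kb plant T-DNA binary plasmid built on pCAMBIA1300 that delivers a self-contained geminivirus replicon for genome engineering. The backbone carries a ColE1/pBR322-type origin with the bom site for high-copy propagation in E. coli. It also carries the pVS1 origin with its RepA and StaA functions for maintenance in Agrobacterium, and a bacterial kanamycin resistance gene. Between the nopaline-type left and right borders, a hygromycin phosphotransferase gene driven by an enhanced CaMV 35S promoter and ending in a CaMV poly(A) signal provides selection in plant cells.

The rest of the T-DNA holds cis-acting replication elements from bean yellow dwarf virus arranged as LIR-SIR-Rep/RepA-LIR. The annotation detects the Rep/RepA coding region and short movement-protein fragments that roughly mark where the two LIR copies sit. It does not label the LIR or SIR elements themselves. Because Rep/RepA is encoded on the same molecule, this is a "single component" design: once in the plant nucleus, Rep is expected to release and circularise the sequence between the LIRs and amplify it as an episomal replicon.

The cargo between the LIR and SIR has two parts. The first is a 2x35S promoter driving a zinc-finger nuclease, with an N-terminal NLS, the Zif268 (EGR1) DNA-binding domain fused to the FokI cleavage domain, and a NOS terminator. The second is the us:NPTII repair template, annotated as partial GUS and NPTII coding sequences followed by a second NOS terminator. Gateway attB1 and attB5 remnants flank the nuclease cassette.

The construct thus supplies both the nuclease and many copies of a donor template. The record supports its use for testing replicon-mediated gene targeting in plants, but it does not describe the target locus.
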