Features (pLannotate 1.2.2; 28 found; start..end, strand, type, name):
   1129..1323    +  rep_origin     pVS1 oriV: origin of replication for the Pseudomonas plasmid pVS1 (Heeb et al., 2000)
   1526..1565    +  CDS            rop (fragment): Rop protein, which maintains plasmids at low copy number; rop
   1667..1807    +  misc_feature   bom: basis of mobility region from pBR322
   1993..2581    -  rep_origin     ori: high-copy-number ColE1/pMB1/pBR322/pUC origin of replication
   2668..3462    -  CDS            KanR: aminoglycoside phosphotransferase; aphA-3; confers resistance to kanamycin
   3887..3911    +  misc_feature   LB T-DNA repeat: left border repeat from nopaline C58 T-DNA
   3989..4163    -  polyA_signal   CaMV poly(A) signal: cauliflower mosaic virus polyadenylation signal
   4204..5214    -  CDS            HygR: aminoglycoside phosphotransferase from E. coli; aph(4)-Ia; confers resistance to hygromycin
   5253..5930    -  promoter       CaMV 35S promoter (enhanced): cauliflower mosaic virus 35S promoter with a duplicated enhancer region
   6343..6414    +  CDS            MP_BEYDV (fragment): Protein inferred from homology: Swiss-Prot protein existence level 3. Involved in the viral transport within, and between cells. From Bean yellow dwarf virus (BeYDV).
   6506..7177    +  promoter       CaMV 35S promoter (enhanced): cauliflower mosaic virus 35S promoter with a duplicated enhancer region
   7179..7205    -  misc_feature   MCS (fragment): pUC18/19 multiple cloning site
   7237..7261    +  protein_bind   attB1: mutant version of attB; recombination site for the Gateway® BP reaction BP Clonase™
   7349..7438    +  CDS            EGR1 (fragment): EGR1_SERCA - Also known as ZENK From Serinus canaria (Island canary) (Fringilla canaria).
   7580..8170    +  CDS            fokIR (fragment): T2F1_PLAOK - Also known as rfoKI. Experimental evidence at protein level: Swiss-Prot protein existence level 1. Recognizes the double-stranded sequence 5'-GGATG-3'/3'-CATCC- 5' and cleaves respectively 14 bases after G-1 and 13 bases before C-1. From Planomicrobium okeanokoites (Planococcus okeanokoites) (Flavobacterium okeanokoites).
   8184..8436    +  terminator     NOS terminator: nopaline synthase terminator and poly(A) signal
   8481..8501    +  protein_bind   attB5: mutant version of attB; core recombination site for the Gateway® BP reaction BP Clonase™
   8547..9887    +  CDS            GUS (fragment): β-glucuronidase; uidA (or gusA) from E. coli
  10007..10799   +  CDS            NeoR/KanR (fragment): aminoglycoside phosphotransferase from Tn5; aph(3')-II (or nptII); confers resistance to neomycin, kanamycin, and G418 (Geneticin®)
  10826..11078   +  terminator     NOS terminator: nopaline synthase terminator and poly(A) signal
  11103..11121   -  promoter       T7 promoter: promoter for bacteriophage T7 RNA polymerase
  11125..11173   -  CDS            lacI (fragment): lac repressor; lacI; The lac repressor binds to the lac operator to inhibit transcription in E. coli. This inhibition can be relieved by adding lactose or isopropyl-β-D-thiogalactopyranoside (IPTG).
  11572..12447   -  CDS            REPA_BEYDV: Experimental evidence at protein level: Swiss-Prot protein existence level 1. Implicated in enhancement of V-sense gene expression. Acts a an inhibitor of C-sense gene transcription. From Bean yellow dwarf virus (BeYDV).
  12742..12798   +  CDS            MP_BEYDV (fragment): Protein inferred from homology: Swiss-Prot protein existence level 3. Involved in the viral transport within, and between cells. From Bean yellow dwarf virus (BeYDV).
  12821..12845   +  misc_feature   RB T-DNA repeat: right border repeat from nopaline C58 T-DNA
  13184..13585   +  CDS            Y4CG_SINFN (fragment): Protein inferred from homology: Swiss-Prot protein existence level 3. From Sinorhizobium fredii (strain NBRC 101917 / NGR234).
  14145..14774   +  CDS            pVS1 StaA: stability protein from the Pseudomonas plasmid pVS1 (Heeb et al., 2000)
  15207..1063    +  CDS            pVS1 RepA (fragment) (across the origin): replication protein from the Pseudomonas plasmid pVS1 (Heeb et al., 2000)
>Addgene plasmid #51510 | pLSLZ.D.R | depositor full sequence | sequence record 78634 | pLSLZ.D.R sequence 15212 bps
CAAACCATCCGGCCCGGTACAAATCGGCGCGGCGCTGGGTGATGACCTGGTGGAGAAGTTGAAGGCCGCG
CAGGCCGCCCAGCGGCAACGCATCGAGGCAGAAGCACGCCCCGGTGAATCGTGGCAAGCGGCCGCTGATC
GAATCCGCAAAGAATCCCGGCAACCGCCGGCAGCCGGTGCGCCGTCGATTAGGAAGCCGCCCAAGGGCGA
CGAGCAACCAGATTTTTTCGTTCCGATGCTCTATGACGTGGGCACCCGCGATAGTCGCAGCATCATGGAC
GTGGCCGTTTTCCGTCTGTCGAAGCGTGACCGACGAGCTGGCGAGGTGATCCGCTACGAGCTTCCAGACG
GGCACGTAGAGGTTTCCGCAGGGCCGGCCGGCATGGCCAGTGTGTGGGATTACGACCTGGTACTGATGGC
GGTTTCCCATCTAACCGAATCCATGAACCGATACCGGGAAGGGAAGGGAGACAAGCCCGGCCGCGTGTTC
CGTCCACACGTTGCGGACGTACTCAAGTTCTGCCGGCGAGCCGATGGCGGAAAGCAGAAAGACGACCTGG
TAGAAACCTGCATTCGGTTAAACACCACGCACGTTGCCATGCAGCGTACGAAGAAGGCCAAGAACGGCCG
CCTGGTGACGGTATCCGAGGGTGAAGCCTTGATTAGCCGCTACAAGATCGTAAAGAGCGAAACCGGGCGG
CCGGAGTACATCGAGATCGAGCTAGCTGATTGGATGTACCGCGAGATCACAGAAGGCAAGAACCCGGACG
TGCTGACGGTTCACCCCGATTACTTTTTGATCGATCCCGGCATCGGCCGTTTTCTCTACCGCCTGGCACG
CCGCGCCGCAGGCAAGGCAGAAGCCAGATGGTTGTTCAAGACGATCTACGAACGCAGTGGCAGCGCCGGA
GAGTTCAAGAAGTTCTGTTTCACCGTGCGCAAGCTGATCGGGTCAAATGACCTGCCGGAGTACGATTTGA
AGGAGGAGGCGGGGCAGGCTGGCCCGATCCTAGTCATGCGCTACCGCAACCTGATCGAGGGCGAAGCATC
CGCCGGTTCCTAATGTACGGAGCAGATGCTAGGGCAAATTGCCCTAGCAGGGGAAAAAGGTCGAAAAGGC
CTCTTTCCTGTGGATAGCACGTACATTGGGAACCCAAAGCCGTACATTGGGAACCGGAACCCGTACATTG
GGAACCCAAAGCCGTACATTGGGAACCGGTCACACATGTAAGTGACTGATATAAAAGAGAAAAAAGGCGA
TTTTTCCGCCTAAAACTCTTTAAAACTTATTAAAACTCTTAAAACCCGCCTGGCCTGTGCATAACTGTCT
GGCCAGCGCACAGCCGAAGAGCTGCAAAAAGCGCCTACCCTTCGGTCGCTGCGCTCCCTACGCCCCGCCG
CTTCGCGTCGGCCTATCGCGGCCGCTGGCCGCTCAAAAATGGCTGGCCTACGGCCAGGCAATCTACCAGG
GCGCGGACAAGCCGCGCCGTCGCCACTCGACCGCCGGCGCCCACATCAAGGCACCCTGCCTCGCGCGTTT
CGGTGATGACGGTGAAAACCTCTGACACATGCAGCTCCCGGAAACGGTCACAGCTTGTCTGTAAGCGGAT
GCCGGGAGCAGACAAGCCCGTCAGGGCGCGTCAGCGGGTGTTGGCGGGTGTCGGGGCGCAGCCATGACCC
AGTCACGTAGCGATAGCGGAGTGTATACTGGCTTAACTATGCGGCATCAGAGCAGATTGTACTGAGAGTG
CACCATATGCGGTGTGAAATACCGCACAGATGCGTAAGGAGAAAATACCGCATCAGGCGCTCTTCCGCTT
CCTCGCTCACTGACTCGCTGCGCTCGGTCGTTCGGCTGCGGCGAGCGGTATCAGCTCACTCAAAGGCGGT
AATACGGTTATCCACAGAATCAGGGGATAACGCAGGAAAGAACATGTGAGCAAAAGGCCAGCAAAAGGCC
AGGAACCGTAAAAAGGCCGCGTTGCTGGCGTTTTTCCATAGGCTCCGCCCCCCTGACGAGCATCACAAAA
ATCGACGCTCAAGTCAGAGGTGGCGAAACCCGACAGGACTATAAAGATACCAGGCGTTTCCCCCTGGAAG
CTCCCTCGTGCGCTCTCCTGTTCCGACCCTGCCGCTTACCGGATACCTGTCCGCCTTTCTCCCTTCGGGA
AGCGTGGCGCTTTCTCATAGCTCACGCTGTAGGTATCTCAGTTCGGTGTAGGTCGTTCGCTCCAAGCTGG
GCTGTGTGCACGAACCCCCCGTTCAGCCCGACCGCTGCGCCTTATCCGGTAACTATCGTCTTGAGTCCAA
CCCGGTAAGACACGACTTATCGCCACTGGCAGCAGCCACTGGTAACAGGATTAGCAGAGCGAGGTATGTA
GGCGGTGCTACAGAGTTCTTGAAGTGGTGGCCTAACTACGGCTACACTAGAAGGACAGTATTTGGTATCT
GCGCTCTGCTGAAGCCAGTTACCTTCGGAAAAAGAGTTGGTAGCTCTTGATCCGGCAAACAAACCACCGC
TGGTAGCGGTGGTTTTTTTGTTTGCAAGCAGCAGATTACGCGCAGAAAAAAAGGATCTCAAGAAGATCCT
TTGATCTTTTCTACGGGGTCTGACGCTCAGTGGAACGAAAACTCACGTTAAGGGATTTTGGTCATGCATT
CTAGGTACTAAAACAATTCATCCAGTAAAATATAATATTTTATTTTCTCCCAATCAGGCTTGATCCCCAG
TAAGTCAAAAAATAGCTCGACATACTGTTCTTCCCCGATATCCTCCCTGATCGACCGGACGCAGAAGGCA
ATGTCATACCACTTGTCCGCCCTGCCGCTTCTCCCAAGATCAATAAAGCCACTTACTTTGCCATCTTTCA
CAAAGATGTTGCTGTCTCCCAGGTCGCCGTGGGAAAAGACAAGTTCCTCTTCGGGCTTTTCCGTCTTTAA
AAAATCATACAGCTCGCGCGGATCTTTAAATGGAGTGTCTTCTTCCCAGTTTTCGCAATCCACATCGGCC
AGATCGTTATTCAGTAAGTAATCCAATTCGGCTAAGCGGCTGTCTAAGCTATTCGTATAGGGACAATCCG
ATATGTCGATGGAGTGAAAGAGCCTGATGCACTCCGCATACAGCTCGATAATCTTTTCAGGGCTTTGTTC
ATCTTCATACTCTTCCGAGCAAAGGACGCCATCGGCCTCACTCATGAGCAGATTGCTCCAGCCATCATGC
CGTTCAAAGTGCAGGACCTTTGGAACAGGCAGCTTTCCTTCCAGCCATAGCATCATGTCCTTTTCCCGTT
CCACATCATAGGTGGTCCCTTTATACCGGCTGTCCGTCATTTTTAAATATAGGTTTTCATTTTCTCCCAC
CAGCTTATATACCTTAGCAGGAGACATTCCTTCCGTATCTTTTACGCAGCGGTATTTTTCGATCAGTTTT
TTCAATTCCGGTGATATTCTCATTTTAGCCATTTATTATTTCCTTCCTCTTTTCTACAGTATTTAAAGAT
ACCCCAAGAAGCTAATTATAACAAGACGAACTCCAATTCACTGTTCCTTGCATTCTAAAACCTTAAATAC
CAGAAAACAGCTTTTTCAAAGTTGTTTTCAAAGTTGGCGTATAACATAGTATCGACGGAGCCGATTTTGA
AACCGCGGTGATCACAGGCAGCAACGCTCTGTCATCGTTACAATCAACATGCTACCCTCCGCGAGATCAT
CCGTGTTTCAAACCCGGCAGCTTAGTTGCCGTTCTTCCGAATAGCATCGGTAACATGAGCAAAGTCTGCC
GCCTTACAACGGCTCTCCCGCTGACGCCGTCCCGGACTGATGGGCTGCCTGTATCGAGTGGTGATTTTGT
GCCGAGCTGCCGGTCGGGGAGCTGTTGGCTGGCTGGTGGCAGGATATATTGTGGTGTAAACAAATTGACG
CTTAGACAACTTAATAACACATTGCGGACGTTTTTAATGTACTGAATTAACGCCGAATTAATTCGGGGGA
TCTGGATTTTAGTACTGGATTTTGGTTTTAGGAATTAGAAATTTTATTGATAGAAGTATTTTACAAATAC
AAATACATACTAAGGGTTTCTTATATGCTCAACACATGAGCGAAACCCTATAGGAACCCTAATTCCCTTA
TCTGGGAACTACTCACACATTATTATGGAGAAAATAGAGCTTGTCGATCGTTAATTAATCACCTCCAAGA
TCCCGGACGAGTGCTGGGGCGTCGGTTTCCACTATCGGCGAGTACTTCTACACAGCCATCGGTCCAGACG
GCCGCGCTTCTGCGGGCGATTTGTGTACGCCCGACAGTCCCGGCTCCGGATCGGACGATTGCGTCGCATC
GACCCTGCGCCCAAGCTGCATCATCGAAATTGCCGTCAACCAAGCTCTGATAGAGTTGGTCAAGACCAAT
GCGGAGCATATACGCCCGGAGCCGCGGCGATCCTGCAAGCTCCGGATGCCTCCGCTCGAAGTAGCGCGTC
TGCTGCTCCATACAAGCCAACCACGGCCTCCAGAAGAAGATGTTGGCGACCTCGTATTGGGAATCCCCGA
ACATCGCCTCGCTCCAGTCAATGACCGCTGTTATGCGGCCATTGTCCGTCAGGACATTGTTGGAGCCGAA
ATCCGCGTGCACGAGGTGCCGGACTTCGGGGCAGTCCTCGGCCCAAAGCATCAGCTCATCGAGAGCCTGC
GCGACGGACGCACTGACGGTGTCGTCCATCACAGTTTGCCAGTGATACACATGGGGATCAGCAATCGCGC
ATATGAAATCACGCCATGTAGTGTATTGACCGATTCCTTGCGGTCCGAATGGGCCGAACCCGCTCGTCTG
GCTAAGATCGGCCGCAGCGATCGCATCCATGGCCTCCGCGACCGGCTGCAGAACAGCGGGCAGTTCGGTT
TCAGGCAGGTCTTGCAACGTGACACCCTGTGCACGGCGGGAGATGCAATAGGTCAGGCTCTCGCTGAATT
CCCCAATGTCAAGCACTTCCGGAATCGGGAGCGCGGCCGATGCAAAGTGCCGATAAACATAACGATCTTT
GTAGAAACCATCGGCGCAGCTATTTACCCGCAGGACATATCCACGCCCTCCTACATCGAAGCTGAAAGCA
CGAGATTCTTCGCCCTCCGAGAGCTGCATCAGGTCGGACACGCTGTCGAACTTTTCGATCAGAAACTTCT
CGACAGACGTCGCGGTGAGTTCAGGCTTTTTCATCCTAGGAGAGATAGATTTGTAGAGAGAGACTGGTGA
TTTCAGCGTGTCCTCTCCAAATGAAATGAACTTCCTTATATAGAGGAAGGTCTTGCGAAGGATAGTGGGA
TTGTGCGTCATCCCTTACGTCAGTGGAGATATCACATCAATCCACTTGCTTTGAAGACGTGGTTGGAACG
TCTTCTTTTTCCACGATGCTCCTCGTGGGTGGGGGTCCATCTTTGGGACCACTGTCGGCAGAGGCATCTT
GAACGATAGCCTTTCCTTTATCGCAATGATGGCATTTGTAGGTGCCACCTTCCTTTTCTACTGTCCTTTT
GATGAAGTGACAGATAGCTGGGCAATGGAATCCGAGGAGGTTTCCCGATATTACCCTTTGTTGAAAAGTC
TCAATAGCCCTTTGGTCTTCTGAGACTGTATCTTTGATATTCTTGGAGTAGACGAGAGTGTCGTGCTCCA
CCATGTTATCACATCAATCCACTTGCTTTGAAGACGTGGTTGGAACGTCTTCTTTTTCCACGATGCTCCT
CGTGGGTGGGGGTCCATCTTTGGGACCACTGTCGGCAGAGGCATCTTGAACGATAGCCTTTCCTTTATCG
CAATGATGGCATTTGTAGGTGCCACCTTCCTTTTCTACTGTCCTTTTGATGAAGTGACAGATAGCTGGGC
AATGGAATCCGAGGAGGTTTCCCGATATTACCCTTTGTTGAAAAGTCTCAATAGCCCTTTGGTCTTCTGA
GACTGTATCTTTGATATTCTTGGAGTAGACGAGAGTGTCGTGCTCCACCATGTCGACTATCGGACGAGCT
CAAAGTTTAACGCGTTAGCAGAAGGCATGTTGTTGTGACTCCGAGGGGTTGCCTCAAACTCTATCTTATA
ACCGGCGTGGAGGCATGGAGGCAGGGGTATTTTGGTCATTTTAATAGATAGTGGAAAATGACGTGGAATT
TACTTAAAGACGAAGTCTTTGCGACAAGGGGGGGCCCACGCCGAATTTAATATTACCGGCGTGGCCCCCC
CTTATCGCGAGTGCTTTAGCACGAGCGGTCCAGATTTAAAGTAGAAAATTTCCCGCCCACTAGGGTTAAA
GGTGTTCACACTATAAAAGCATATACGATGTGATGGTATTTGATGGAGCGTATATTGTATCAGGTATTTC
CGTTGGATACGAATTATTCGTACGACCCTCGGCGCGTCCAAGCTTGGCGTGCCTGCAGGTCAACATGGTG
GAGCACGACACACTTGTCTACTCCAAAAATATCAAAGATACAGTCTCAGAAGACCAAAGGGCAATTGAGA
CTTTTCAACAAAGGGTAATATCCGGAAACCTCCTCGGATTCCATTGCCCAGCTATCTGTCACTTTATTGT
GAAGATAGTGGAAAAGGAAGGTGGCTCCTACAAATGCCATCATTGCGATAAAGGAAAGGCCATCGTTGAA
GATGCCTCTGCCGACAGTGGTCCCAAAGATGGACCCCCACCCACGAGGAGCATCGTGGAAAAAGAAGACG
TTCCAACCACGTCTTCAAAGCAAGTGGATTGATGTGATAACATGGTGGAGCACGACACACTTGTCTACTC
CAAAAATATCAAAGATACAGTCTCAGAAGACCAAAGGGCAATTGAGACTTTTCAACAAAGGGTAATATCC
GGAAACCTCCTCGGATTCCATTGCCCAGCTATCTGTCACTTTATTGTGAAGATAGTGGAAAAGGAAGGTG
GCTCCTACAAATGCCATCATTGCGATAAAGGAAAGGCCATCGTTGAAGATGCCTCTGCCGACAGTGGTCC
CAAAGATGGACCCCCACCCACGAGGAGCATCGTGGAAAAAGAAGACGTTCCAACCACGTCTTCAAAGCAA
GTGGATTGATGTGATATCTCCACTGACGTAAGGGATGACGCACAATCCCACTATCCTTCGCAAGACCCTT
CCTCTATATAAGGAAGTTCATTTCATTTGGAGAGGACCTCGACTCTAGAGGATCCCCGGGTACCGGGCCC
CCCCTCGAGGCGCGCCAAGCTATCAAACAAGTTTGTACAAAAAAGCAGGCTCCGAATTCGCCCTTCACCA
TGGCTTCCTCCCCTCCAAAGAAAAAGAGAAAGGTTCTTGAATTGCCTTACGCTTGTCCAGTTGAGTCTTG
TGATAGACGTTTTAGTAGGTCAGACGAACTCACTAGGCATATTAGAATCCACACAGGACAGAAGCCTTTC
CAGTGTAGAATCTGTATGAGGAACTTTAGTCGTAGCGATCATTTGACTACACATATCAGAACCCATACTG
GTGAGAAACCATTCGCATGTGACATCTGTGGTCGTAAGTTCGCAAGAAGTGATGAAAGGAAGCGTCATAC
AAAGATCCATCTTCGTCAGAAGGAACTAGTGAAATCTGAATTGGAAGAGAAGAAATCTGAACTTAGACAT
AAATTGAAATATGTGCCACATGAATATATTGAATTGATTGAAATCGCAAGAAATTCAACTCAGGATAGAA
TCCTTGAAATGAAGGTGATGGAGTTCTTTATGAAGGTTTATGGTTATCGTGGTAAACATTTGGGTGGATC
AAGGAAACCAGACGGAGCAATTTATACTGTCGGATCTCCTATTGATTACGGTGTGATCGTTGATACTAAG
GCATATTCAGGAGGTTATAATCTTCCAATTGGTCAAGCAGATGAAATGCAAAGATATGTCGAAGAGAATC
AAACAAGAAACAAGCATATCAACCCTAATGAATGGTGGAAAGTCTATCCATCTTCAGTAACAGAATTTAA
GTTCTTGTTTGTGAGTGGTCATTTCAAAGGAAACTACAAAGCTCAGCTTACAAGATTGAATCATATCACT
AATTGTAATGGAGCTGTTCTTAGTGTAGAAGAGCTTTTGATTGGTGGAGAAATGATTAAAGCTGGTACAT
TGACACTTGAGGAAGTGAGAAGGAAATTTAATAACGGTGAGATAAACTTTTAATAGGACGTCCGATCGTT
CAAACATTTGGCAATAAAGTTTCTTAAGATTGAATCCTGTTGCCGGTCTTGCGATGATTATCATATAATT
TCTGTTGAATTACGTTAAGCATGTAATAATTAACATGTAATGCATGACGTTATTTATGAGATGGGTTTTT
ATGATTAGAGTCCCGCAATTATACATTTAATACGCGATAGAAAACAAAATATAGCGCGCAAACTAGGATA
AATTATCGCGCGCGGTGTCATCTATGTTACTAGATCGGGAATTGATCCCCCCTCGACAGCTTCCGGAAAG
GGCGAATTCGCAACTTTGTATACAAAAGTTGCCGAGCTTTGGGTACGTCACGTGGCTCGAGCGCGTAGTC
CTCGGTAAGCAGTCTTACTTCCATGATTTCTTTAACTATGCCGGAATCCATCGCAGCGTAATGCTCTACA
CCACGCCGAACACCTGGGTGGACGATATCACCGTGGTGACGCATGTCGCGCAAGACTGTAACCACGCGTC
TGTTGACTGGCAGGTGGTGGCCAATGGTGATGTCAGCGTTGAACTGCGTGATGCGGATCAACAGGTGGTT
GCAACTGGACAAGGCACTAGCGGGACTTTGCAAGTGGTGAATCCGCACCTCTGGCAACCGGGTGAAGGTT
ATCTCTATGAACTGTGCGTCACAGCCAAAAGCCAGACAGAGTGTGATATCTACCCGCTTCGCGTCGGCAT
CCGGTCAGTGGCAGTGAAGGGCGAACAGTTCCTGATTAACCACAAACCGTTCTACTTTACTGGCTTTGGT
CGTCATGAAGATGCGGACTTGCGTGGCAAAGGATTCGATAACGTGCTGATGGTGCACGACCACGCATTAA
TGGACTGGATTGGGGCCAACTCCTACCGTACCTCGCATTACCCTTACGCTGAAGAGATGCTCGACTGGGC
AGATGAACATGGCATCGTGGTGATTGATGAAACTGCTGCTGTCGGCTTTAACCTCTCTTTAGGCATTGGT
TTCGAAGCGGGCAACAAGCCGAAAGAACTGTACAGCGAAGAGGCAGTCAACGGGGAAACTCAGCAAGCGC
ACTTACAGGCGATTAAAGAGCTGATAGCGCGTGACAAAAACCACCCAAGCGTGGTGATGTGGAGTATTGC
CAACGAACCGGATACCCGTCCGCAAGGTGCACGGGAATATTTCGCGCCACTGGCGGAAGCAACGCGTAAA
CTCGACCCGACGCGTCCGATCACCTGCGTCAATGTAATGTTCTGCGACGCTCACACCGATACCATCAGCG
ATCTCTTTGATGTGCTGTGCCTGAACCGTTATTACGGATGGTATGTCCAAAGCGGCGATTTGGAAACGGC
AGAGAAGGTACTGGAAAAAGAACTTCTGGCCTGGCAGGAGAAACTGCATCAGCCGATTATCATCACCGAA
TACGGCGTGGATACGTTAGCCGGGCTGCACTCAATGTACACCGACATGTGGAGTGAAGAGTATCAGTGTG
CATGGCTGGATATGTATCACCGCGTCTTTGATCGCGTCAGCGCCGTCGTCGGTGAACAGGTATGGAATTT
CGCCGATTTTGCGACCTCGCAAGGCATATTGCGCGTTGGCGGTAACAAGAAAGGGATCTTCACTCGCGAC
CGCAAACCGAAGTCGGCGGCTTTTCTGCTGCAAAAACGCTGGACTGGCATGAACTTCGGTGAAAAACCGC
AGCAGGGAGGCAAACAACGCAGGGAGGCAAACAATGATATCACAACTCTCCTGACGCGTCATCGTCGGCT
ACAGCCTCGGGAATTGCTACCTAGCTCGAGCAAGATCCAAGGAGATATAACAATGGCTTCCTCCTGGATT
GAACAAGATGGATTGCACGCAGGTTCTCCGGCCGCTTGGGTGGAGAGGCTATTCGGCTATGACTGGGCAC
AACAGACAATCGGCTGCTCTGATGCCGCCGTGTTCCGGCTGTCAGCGCAGGGTAGACCGGTTCTTTTTGT
CAAGACCGACCTGTCCGGTGCCCTGAATGAACTGCAAGACGAGGCAGCGCGGCTATCGTGGCTGGCCACG
ACGGGCGTACCTTGCGCTGCTGTGCTCGACGTTGTCACTGAAGCGGGAAGGGACTGGCTGCTATTGGGCG
AAGTGCCGGGGCAGGATCTCCTGTCATCTCACCTTGCTCCTGCCGAGAAAGTATCCATCATGGCTGATGC
AATGCGGCGGCTGCATACGCTTGATCCGGCTACCTGCCCATTCGACCACCAAGCGAAACATCGCATCGAG
CGAGCACGTACTCGGATGGAAGCCGGTCTTGTCGATCAGGATGATCTGGACGAAGAGCATCAGGGGCTCG
CGCCAGCCGAACTGTTCGCCAGGCTCAAGGCGAGAATGCCCGACGGCGAGGATCTCGTCGTGACCCATGG
CGATGCCTGCTTGCCGAATATCATGGTGGAAAATGGCCGCTTTTCTGGATTCATCGACTGTGGCCGGCTG
GGTGTGGCGGACCGCTATCAGGACATAGCGTTGGCTACCCGTGATATTGCTGAAGAGCTTGGCGGCGAAT
GGGCTGACCGCTTCCTCGTGCTTTACGGTATCGCCGCTCCCGATTCGCAGCGCATCGCCTTCTATCGCCT
TCTTGACGAGTTCTTCTGATAACCGCGGAGAGCTCGAATTTCCCCGATCGTTCAAACATTTGGCAATAAA
GTTTCTTAAGATTGAATCCTGTTGCCGGTCTTGCGATGATTATCATATAATTTCTGTTGAATTACGTTAA
GCATGTAATAATTAACATGTAATGCATGACGTTATTTATGAGATGGGTTTTTATGATTAGAGTCCCGCAA
TTATACATTTAATACGCGATAGAAAACAAAATATAGCGCGCAAACTAGGATAAATTATCGCGCGCGGTGT
CATCTATGTTACTAGATCGTGGGCCCGTCCAGTTCCATTCGCCCTATAGTGAGTCGTATTAAACCTGCAT
TAATGAATCGGCCAACGCGCGGGGAGAGGCGGTTTGCGTATTGAGTGTACTTCAAGTCAGTGGGAAATCA
ATAAAATGATTATTTTATGAATATATTTCATTGTGCAAGTAGATAGAAATTACATATGTTACATAACACA
CGAAATAAACAAAAAAAGACAATCCAAAAACAAACACCCCAAAAAAAATAATCACTTTAGATAAACTCGT
ATGAGGAGAGGCACGTTCAGTGACTCGACGATTCCCGAGCAAAAAAAGTCTCCCCGTCACACATGTAGTG
GGTGACGCAATTATCTTTAAAGTAATCCTTCTGTTGACTTGTCATTGATAACATCCAGTCTTCGTCAGGA
TTGCAAAGAATTATAGAAGGGATCCCACCTTTTATTTTCTTCTTTTTTCCATATTTAGGGTTGACAGTGA
AATCAGACTGGCAACCTATTAATTGCTTCCACAATGGGACGAACTTGAAGGGGATGTCGTCGATGATATT
ATAGGTGGCGTGTTCATCGTAGTTGGTGAAATCGATGGTACCGTTCCAATAGTTGTGTCGTCCGAGACTT
CTAGCCCAGGTGGTCTTTCCGGTACGAGTTGGTCCGCAGATGTAGAGGCTGGGGTGTCGGATTCCATTCC
TTCCATTGTCCTTGTTAAATCGGCCATCCATTCAAGGTCAGATTGAGCTTGTTGGTATGAGACAGGATGT
ATGTAAGTATAAGCGTCTATGCTTACATGGTATAGATGGGTTTCCCTCCAGGAGTGTAGATCTTCGTGGC
AGCGAAGATCTGATTCTGTGAAGGGCGACACATACGGTTCAGGTTGTGGAGGGAATAATTTGTTGGCTGA
ATATTCCAGCCATTGAAGCTTTGTTGCCCATTCATGAGGGAATTCTTCCTTGATCATGTCAAGATATTCC
TCCTTAGACGTTGCAGTCTGGATAATAGTTCTCCATCGTGCGTCAGATTTGCGAGGAGAAACCTTATGAT
CTCGGAAATCTCCTCTGGTTTTAATATCTCCGTCCTTTGATATGTAATCAAGGACTTGTTTAGAGTTTCT
AGCTGGCTGGATATTAGGGTGATTTCCTTCAAAATCGAAAAAAGAAGGATCCCTAATACAAGGTTTTTTA
TCAAGCTGGAGAAGAGCATGATAGTGGGTAGTGCCATCTTGATGAAGCTCAGAAGCAACACCAAGGAAGA
AAATAAGAAAAGGTGTGAGTTTCTCCCAGAGAAACTGGAATAAATCATCTCTTTGAGATGAGCACTTGGG
ATAGGTAAGGAAAACATATTTAGATTGGAGTCTGAAGTTCTTACTAGCAGAAGGCATGTTGTTGTGACTC
CGAGGGGTTGCCTCAAACTCTATCTTATAACCGGCGTGGAGGCATGGAGGCAGGGGTATTTTGGTCATTT
TAATAGATAGTGGAAAATGACGTGGAATTTACTTAAAGACGAAGTCTTTGCGACAAGGGGGGGCCCACGC
CGAATTTAATATTACCGGCGTGGCCCCCCCTTATCGCGAGTGCTTTAGCACGAGCGGTCCAGATTTAAAG
TAGAAAATTTCCCGCCCACTAGGGTTAAAGGTGTTCACACTATAAAAGCATATACGATGTGATGGTATTT
GATGGAGCGTATATTGTATCAGGTATTTCCGTTGGATACGAATTATTCGTACGACCCTCATAGTTTAAAC
TATCAGTGTTTGACAGGATATATTGGCGGGTAAACCTAAGAGAAAAGAGCGTTTATTAGAATAACGGATA
TTTAAAAGGGCGTGAAAAGGTTTATCCGTTCGTCCATTTGTATGTGCATGCCAACCACAGGGTTCCCCTC
GGGATCAAAGTACTTTGATCCAACCCCTCCGCTGCTATAGTGCAGTCGGCTTCTGACGTTCAGTGCAGCC
GTCTTCTGAAAACGACATGTCGCACAAGTCCTAAGTTACGCGACAGGCTGCCGCCCTGCCCTTTTCCTGG
CGTTTTCTTGTCGCGTGTTTTAGTCGCATAAAGTAGAATACTTGCGACTAGAACCGGAGACATTACGCCA
TGAACAAGAGCGCCGCCGCTGGCCTGCTGGGCTATGCCCGCGTCAGCACCGACGACCAGGACTTGACCAA
CCAACGGGCCGAACTGCACGCGGCCGGCTGCACCAAGCTGTTTTCCGAGAAGATCACCGGCACCAGGCGC
GACCGCCCGGAGCTGGCCAGGATGCTTGACCACCTACGCCCTGGCGACGTTGTGACAGTGACCAGGCTAG
ACCGCCTGGCCCGCAGCACCCGCGACCTACTGGACATTGCCGAGCGCATCCAGGAGGCCGGCGCGGGCCT
GCGTAGCCTGGCAGAGCCGTGGGCCGACACCACCACGCCGGCCGGCCGCATGGTGTTGACCGTGTTCGCC
GGCATTGCCGAGTTCGAGCGTTCCCTAATCATCGACCGCACCCGGAGCGGGCGCGAGGCCGCCAAGGCCC
GAGGCGTGAAGTTTGGCCCCCGCCCTACCCTCACCCCGGCACAGATCGCGCACGCCCGCGAGCTGATCGA
CCAGGAAGGCCGCACCGTGAAAGAGGCGGCTGCACTGCTTGGCGTGCATCGCTCGACCCTGTACCGCGCA
CTTGAGCGCAGCGAGGAAGTGACGCCCACCGAGGCCAGGCGGCGCGGTGCCTTCCGTGAGGACGCATTGA
CCGAGGCCGACGCCCTGGCGGCCGCCGAGAATGAACGCCAAGAGGAACAAGCATGAAACCGCACCAGGAC
GGCCAGGACGAACCGTTTTTCATTACCGAAGAGATCGAGGCGGAGATGATCGCGGCCGGGTACGTGTTCG
AGCCGCCCGCGCACGGCTCAACCGTGCGGCTGCATGAAATCCTGGCCGGTTTGTCTGATGCCAAGCTGGC
GGCCTGGCCGGCCAGCTTGGCCGCTGAAGAAACCGAGCGCCGCCGTCTAAAAAGGTGATGTGTATTTGAG
TAAAACAGCTTGCGTCATGCGGTCGCTGCGTATATGATGCGATGAGTAAATAAACAAATACGCAAGGGGA
ACGCATGAAGGTTATCGCTGTACTTAACCAGAAAGGCGGGTCAGGCAAGACGACCATCGCAACCCATCTA
GCCCGCGCCCTGCAACTCGCCGGGGCCGATGTTCTGTTAGTCGATTCCGATCCCCAGGGCAGTGCCCGCG
ATTGGGCGGCCGTGCGGGAAGATCAACCGCTAACCGTTGTCGGCATCGACCGCCCGACGATTGACCGCGA
CGTGAAGGCCATCGGCCGGCGCGACTTCGTAGTGATCGACGGAGCGCCCCAGGCGGCGGACTTGGCTGTG
TCCGCGATCAAGGCAGCCGACTTCGTGCTGATTCCGGTGCAGCCAAGCCCTTACGACATATGGGCCACCG
CCGACCTGGTGGAGCTGGTTAAGCAGCGCATTGAGGTCACGGATGGAAGGCTACAAGCGGCCTTTGTCGT
GTCGCGGGCGATCAAAGGCACGCGCATCGGCGGTGAGGTTGCCGAGGCGCTGGCCGGGTACGAGCTGCCC
ATTCTTGAGTCCCGTATCACGCAGCGCGTGAGCTACCCAGGCACTGCCGCCGCCGGCACAACCGTTCTTG
AATCAGAACCCGAGGGCGACGCTGCCCGCGAGGTCCAGGCGCTGGCCGCTGAAATTAAATCAAAACTCAT
TTGAGTTAATGAGGTAAAGAGAAAATGAGCAAAAGCACAAACACGCTAAGTGCCGGCCGTCCGAGCGCAC
GCAGCAGCAAGGCTGCAACGTTGGCCAGCCTGGCAGACACGCCAGCCATGAAGCGGGTCAACTTTCAGTT
GCCGGCGGAGGATCACACCAAGCTGAAGATGTACGCGGTACGCCAAGGCAAGACCATTACCGAGCTGCTA
TCTGAATACATCGCGCAGCTACCAGAGTAAATGAGCAAATGAATAAATGAGTAGATGAATTTTAGCGGCT
AAAGGAGGCGGCATGGAAAATCAAGAACAACCAGGCACCGACGCCGTGGAATGCCCCATGTGTGGAGGAA
CGGGCGGTTGGCCAGGCGTAAGCGGCTGGGTTGTCTGCCGGCCCTGCAATGGCACTGGAACCCCCAAGCC
CGAGGAATCGGCGTGACGGTCG
