>Addgene plasmid #51510 | pLSLZ.D.R | addgene partial sequence | sequence record 80149 | Neo-R 5'-GCCCAGTCATAGCCGAATAG-3'
GGCCGGAGAACCTGCGTGCAATCCATCTTGTTCAATCCAGGAGGAAGCCATTGTTATATCTCCTTGGATC
TTGCTCGAGCTAGGTAGCAATTCCCGAGGCTGTAGCCGACGATGACGCGTCAGGAGAGTTGTGATATCAT
TGTTTGCCTCCCTGCGTTGTTTGCCTCCCTGCTGCGGTTTTTCACCGAAGTTCATGCCAGTCCAGCGTTT
TTGCAGCAGAAAAGCCGCCGACTTCGGTTTGCGGTCGCGAGTGAAGATCCCTTTCTTGTTACCGCCAACG
CGCAATATGCCTTGCGAGGTCGCAAAATCGGCGAAATTCCATACCTGTTCACCGACGACGGCGCTGACGC
GATCAAAGACGCGGTGATACATATCCAGCCATGCACACTGATACTCTTCACTCCACATGTCGGTGTACAT
TGAGTGCAGCCCGGCTAACGTATCCACGCCGTATTCGGTGATGATAATCGGCTGATGCAGTTTCTCCTGC
CAGGCCAGAAGTTCTTTTTCCAGTACCTTCTCTGCCGTTTCCAAATCGCCGCTTTGGACATACCATCCGT
AATAACGGTTCAGGCACAGCACATCAAAGAGATCGCTGATGGTATCGGTGTGAGCGTCGCAGAACATTAC
ATTGACGCAGGTGATCGGACGCGTCGGGTCGAGTTTACGCGTTGCTTCCGCCAGTGGCGCGAAATATTCC
CGTGCACCTTGCGGACGGGTATCCGGTTCGTTGGCAATACTCCACATCACCACGCTTGGGTGGTTTTTGT
CACGCGCTATCAGCTCTTTAATCGCCTGTAAGTGCGCTTGCTGAGTTTCCCCGTTGACTGCCTCTTCGCT
GTACAGTTCTTTCGGCTTGTTGCCCGCTTCGAAACCAATGCCTAAAGAGAGGTTAAAGCCGACAGCAGCA
GTTTCATCAATCACCACGATGCCATGTTCATCTGCCCAGTCGAGCATCTCTTCAGCGTAAGGGTAATGCG
AGGTACGGTAGGAGT
