>Addgene plasmid #51510 | pLSLZ.D.R | addgene partial sequence | sequence record 81426 | pCP3-3 5'-ttaaaagtttatctcaccg-3'
ACTTCCTCAAGTGTCAATGTACCAGCTTTAATCATTTCTCCACCAATCAAAAGCTCTTCTACACTAAGAA
CAGCTCCATTACAATTAGTGATATGATTCAATCTTGTAAGCTGAGCTTTGTAGTTTCCTTTGAAATGACC
ACTCACAAACAAGAACTTAAATTCTGTTACTGAAGATGGATAGACTTTCCACCATTCATTAGGGTTGATA
TGCTTGTTTCTTGTTTGATTCTCTTCGACATATCTTTGCATTTCATCTGCTTGACCAATTGGAAGATTAT
AACCTCCTGAATATGCCTTAGTATCAACGATCACACCGTAATCAATAGGAGATCCGACAGTATAAATTGC
TCCGTCTGGTTTCCTTGATCCACCCAAATGTTTACCACGATAACCATAAACCTTCATAAAGAACTCCATC
ACCTTCATTTCAAGGATTCTATCCTGAGTTGAATTTCTTGCGATTTCAATCAATTCAATATATTCATGTG
GCACATATTTCAATTTATGTCTAAGTTCAGATTTCTTCTCTTCCAATTCAGATTTCACTAGTTCCTTCTG
ACGAAGATGGATCTTTGTATGACGCTTCCTTTCATCACTTCTTGCGAACTTACGACCACAGATGTCACAT
GCGAATGGTTTCTCACCAGTATGGGTTCTGATATGTGTAGTCAAATGATCGCTACGACTAAAGTTCCTCA
TACAGATTCTACACTGGAAAGGCTTCTGTCCTGTGTGGATTCTAATATGCCTAGTGAGTTCGTCTGACCT
ACTAAAACGTCTATCACAAGACTCAACTGGACAAGCGTAAGGCAATTCAAGAACCTTTCTCTTTTTCTTT
GGAGGGGAGGAAGCCATGGTGAAGGGCGAATTCGGAGCCTGCTTTTTTGTACAAACTTGTTTGATAGCTT
GGCGCGCCTCGAGGGGGGGCCCGGTACCCGGGGATCCTCTAGAGTCGAGGTCCTCTCCAAATGAAATGAA
CTTCCTTATATAGAGGAAGGGTCTTGCGAAGGATAGTGGGATTGTGCGTCATCCCTTACGTCAGTGGAGA
TATCACAT
